>Addgene plasmid #208651 | pEGFP-Kif2c | addgene full sequence | sequence record 416925 | Addgene NGS Result
CGCCCAGTTCCGCCCATTCTCCGCCCCATGGCTGACTAATTTTTTTTATTTATGCAGAGGCCGAGGCCGC
CTCGGCCTCTGAGCTATTCCAGAAGTAGTGAGGAGGCTTTTTTGGAGGCCTAGGCTTTTGCAAAGATCGA
TCAAGAGACAGGATGAGGATCGTTTCGCATGATTGAACAAGATGGATTGCACGCAGGTTCTCCGGCCGCT
TGGGTGGAGAGGCTATTCGGCTATGACTGGGCACAACAGACAATCGGCTGCTCTGATGCCGCCGTGTTCC
GGCTGTCAGCGCAGGGGCGCCCGGTTCTTTTTGTCAAGACCGACCTGTCCGGTGCCCTGAATGAACTGCA
AGACGAGGCAGCGCGGCTATCGTGGCTGGCCACGACGGGCGTTCCTTGCGCAGCTGTGCTCGACGTTGTC
ACTGAAGCGGGAAGGGACTGGCTGCTATTGGGCGAAGTGCCGGGGCAGGATCTCCTGTCATCTCACCTTG
CTCCTGCCGAGAAAGTATCCATCATGGCTGATGCAATGCGGCGGCTGCATACGCTTGATCCGGCTACCTG
CCCATTCGACCACCAAGCGAAACATCGCATCGAGCGAGCACGTACTCGGATGGAAGCCGGTCTTGTCGAT
CAGGATGATCTGGACGAAGAGCATCAGGGGCTCGCGCCAGCCGAACTGTTCGCCAGGCTCAAGGCGAGCA
TGCCCGACGGCGAGGATCTCGTCGTGACCCATGGCGATGCCTGCTTGCCGAATATCATGGTGGAAAATGG
CCGCTTTTCTGGATTCATCGACTGTGGCCGGCTGGGTGTGGCGGACCGCTATCAGGACATAGCGTTGGCT
ACCCGTGATATTGCTGAAGAGCTTGGCGGCGAATGGGCTGACCGCTTCCTCGTGCTTTACGGTATCGCCG
CTCCCGATTCGCAGCGCATCGCCTTCTATCGCCTTCTTGACGAGTTCTTCTGAGCGGGACTCTGGGGTTC
GAAATGACCGACCAAGCGACGCCCAACCTGCCATCACGAGATTTCGATTCCACCGCCGCCTTCTATGAAA
GGTTGGGCTTCGGAATCGTTTTCCGGGACGCCGGCTGGATGATCCTCCAGCGCGGGGATCTCATGCTGGA
GTTCTTCGCCCACCCTAGGGGGAGGCTAACTGAAACACGGAAGGAGACAATACCGGAAGGAACCCGCGCT
ATGACGGCAATAAAAAGACAGAATAAAACGCACGGTGTTGGGTCGTTTGTTCATAAACGCGGGGTTCGGT
CCCAGGGCTGGCACTCTGTCGATACCCCACCGAGACCCCATTGGGGCCAATACGCCCGCGTTTCTTCCTT
TTCCCCACCCCACCCCCCAAGTTCGGGTGAAGGCCCAGGGCTCGCAGCCAACGTCGGGGCGGCAGGCCCT
GCCATAGCCTCAGGTTACTCATATATACTTTAGATTGATTTAAAACTTCATTTTTAATTTAAAAGGATCT
AGGTGAAGATCCTTTTTGATAATCTCATGACCAAAATCCCTTAACGTGAGTTTTCGTTCCACTGAGCGTC
AGACCCCGTAGAAAAGATCAAAGGATCTTCTTGAGATCCTTTTTTTCTGCGCGTAATCTGCTGCTTGCAA
ACAAAAAAACCACCGCTACCAGCGGTGGTTTGTTTGCCGGATCAAGAGCTACCAACTCTTTTTCCGAAGG
TAACTGGCTTCAGCAGAGCGCAGATACCAAATACTGTTCTTCTAGTGTAGCCGTAGTTAGGCCACCACTT
CAAGAACTCTGTAGCACCGCCTACATACCTCGCTCTGCTAATCCTGTTACCAGTGGCTGCTGCCAGTGGC
GATAAGTCGTGTCTTACCGGGTTGGACTCAAGACGATAGTTACCGGATAAGGCGCAGCGGTCGGGCTGAA
CGGGGGGTTCGTGCACACAGCCCAGCTTGGAGCGAACGACCTACACCGAACTGAGATACCTACAGCGTGA
GCTATGAGAAAGCGCCACGCTTCCCGAAGGGAGAAAGGCGGACAGGTATCCGGTAAGCGGCAGGGTCGGA
ACAGGAGAGCGCACGAGGGAGCTTCCAGGGGGAAACGCCTGGTATCTTTATAGTCCTGTCGGGTTTCGCC
ACCTCTGACTTGAGCGTCGATTTTTGTGATGCTCGTCAGGGGGGCGGAGCCTATGGAAAAACGCCAGCAA
CGCGGCCTTTTTACGGTTCCTGGCCTTTTGCTGGCCTTTTGCTCACATGTTCTTTCCTGCGTTATCCCCT
GATTCTGTGGATAACCGTATTACCGCCATGCATTAGTTATTAATAGTAATCAATTACGGGGTCATTAGTT
CATAGCCCATATATGGAGTTCCGCGTTACATAACTTACGGTAAATGGCCCGCCTGGCTGACCGCCCAACG
ACCCCCGCCCATTGACGTCAATAATGACGTATGTTCCCATAGTAACGCCAATAGGGACTTTCCATTGACG
TCAATGGGTGGAGTATTTACGGTAAACTGCCCACTTGGCAGTACATCAAGTGTATCATATGCCAAGTACG
CCCCCTATTGACGTCAATGACGGTAAATGGCCCGCCTGGCATTATGCCCAGTACATGACCTTATGGGACT
TTCCTACTTGGCAGTACATCTACGTATTAGTCATCGCTATTACCATGGTGATGCGGTTTTGGCAGTACAT
CAATGGGCGTGGATAGCGGTTTGACTCACGGGGATTTCCAAGTCTCCACCCCATTGACGTCAATGGGAGT
TTGTTTTGGCACCAAAATCAACGGGACTTTCCAAAATGTCGTAACAACTCCGCCCCATTGACGCAAATGG
GCGGTAGGCGTGTACGGTGGGAGGTCTATATAAGCAGAGCTGGTTTAGTGAACCGTCAGATCCGCTAGCG
CTACCGGTCGCCACCATGGTGAGCAAGGGCGAGGAGCTGTTCACCGGGGTGGTGCCCATCCTGGTCGAGC
TGGACGGCGACGTAAACGGCCACAAGTTCAGCGTGTCCGGCGAGGGCGAGGGCGATGCCACCTACGGCAA
GCTGACCCTGAAGTTCATCTGCACCACCGGCAAGCTGCCCGTGCCCTGGCCCACCCTCGTGACCACCCTG
ACCTACGGCGTGCAGTGCTTCAGCCGCTACCCCGACCACATGAAGCAGCACGACTTCTTCAAGTCCGCCA
TGCCCGAAGGCTACGTCCAGGAGCGCACCATCTTCTTCAAGGACGACGGCAACTACAAGACCCGCGCCGA
GGTGAAGTTCGAGGGCGACACCCTGGTGAACCGCATCGAGCTGAAGGGCATCGACTTCAAGGAGGACGGC
AACATCCTGGGGCACAAGCTGGAGTACAACTACAACAGCCACAACGTCTATATCATGGCCGACAAGCAGA
AGAACGGCATCAAGGTGAACTTCAAGATCCGCCACAACATCGAGGACGGCAGCGTGCAGCTCGCCGACCA
CTACCAGCAGAACACCCCCATCGGCGACGGCCCCGTGCTGCTGCCCGACAACCACTACCTGAGCACCCAG
TCCGCCCTGAGCAAAGACCCCAACGAGAAGCGCGATCACATGGTCCTGCTGGAGTTCGTGACCGCCGCCG
GGATCACTCTCGGCATGGACGAGCTGTACAAGTACTCAGATCTCGAGCTCAAGCTTCGAATTCGGCACGA
GCTCCGAATGGCCATGGACTCGTCGCTTCAGGCCCGCCTGTTTCCCGGTCTCGCTATCAAGATCCAACGC
AGTAATGGTTTAATTCACAGTGCCAATGTAAGGACTGTGAACTTGGAGAAATCCTGTGTTTCAGTGGAAT
GGGCAGAAGGAGGTGCCACAAAGGGCAAAGAGATTGATTTTGATGATGTGGCTGCAATAAACCCAGAACT
CTTACAGCTTCTTCCCTTACATCCGAAGGACAATCTGCCCTTGCAGGAAAATGTAACAATCCAGAAACAA
AAACGGAGATCCGTCAACTCCAAAATTCCTGCTCCAAAAGAAAGTCTTCGAAGCCGCTCCACTCGCATGT
CCACTGTCTCAGAGCTTCGCATCACGGCTCAGGAGAATGACATGGAGGTGGAGCTGCCTGCAGCTGCAAA
CTCCCGCAAGCAGTTTTCAGTTCCTCCTGCCCCCACTAGGCCTTCCTGCCCTGCAGTGGCTGAAATACCA
TTGAGGATGGTCAGCGAGGAGATGGAAGAGCAAGTCCATTCCATCCGAGGCAGCTCTTCTGCAAACCCTG
TGAACTCAGTTCGGAGGAAATCATGTCTTGTGAAGGAAGTGGAAAAAATGAAGAACAAGCGAGAAGAGAA
GAAGGCCCAGAACTCTGAAATGAGAATGAAGAGAGCTCAGGAGTATGACAGTAGTTTTCCAAACTGGGAA
TTTGCCCGAATGATTAAAGAATTTCGGGCTACTTTGGAATGTCATCCACTTACTATGACTGATCCTATCG
AAGAGCACAGAATATGTGTCTGTGTTAGGAAACGCCCACTGAATAAGCAAGAATTGGCCAAGAAAGAAAT
TGATGTGATTTCCATTCCTAGCAAGTGTCTCCTCTTGGTACATGAACCCAAGTTGAAAGTGGACTTAACA
AAGTATCTGGAGAACCAAGCATTCTGCTTTGACTTTGCATTTGATGAAACAGCTTCGAATGAAGTTGTCT
ACAGGTTCACAGCAAGGCCACTGGTACAGACAATCTTTGAAGGTGGAAAAGCAACTTGTTTTGCATATGG
CCAGACAGGAAGTGGCAAGACACATACTATGGGCGGAGACCTCTCTGGGAAAGCCCAGAATGCATCCAAA
GGGATCTATGCCATGGCCTCCCGGGACGTCTTCCTCCTGAAGAATCAACCCTGCTACCGGAAGTTGGGCC
TGGAAGTCTATGTGACATTCTTCGAGATCTACAATGGGAAGCTGTTTGACCTGCTCAACAAGAAGGCCAA
GCTGCGCGTGCTGGAGGACGGCAAGCAACAGGTGCAAGTGGTGGGGCTGCAGGAGCATCTGGTTAACTCT
GCTGATGATGTCATCAAGATGATCGACATGGGCAGCGCCTGCAGAACCTCTGGGCAGACATTTGCCAACT
CCAATTCCTCCCGCTCCCACGCGTGCTTCCAAATTATTCTTCGAGCTAAAGGGAGAATGCATGGCAAGTT
CTCTTTGGTAGATCTGGCAGGGAATGAGCGAGGCGCGGACACTTCCAGTGCTGACCGGCAGACCCGCATG
GAGGGCGCAGAAATCAACAAGAGTCTCTTAGCCCTGAAGGAGTGCATCAGGGCCCTGGGACAGAACAAGG
CTCACACCCCGTTCCGTGAGAGCAAGCTGACACAGGTGCTGAGGGACTCCTTCATTGGGGAGAACTCTAG
GACTTGCATGATTGCCACGATCTCACCAGGCATAAGCTCCTGTGAATATACTTTAAACACCCTGAGATAT
GCAGACAGGGTCAAGGAGCTGAGCCCCCACAGTGGGCCCAGTGGAGAGCAGTTGATTCAAATGGAAACAG
AAGAGATGGAAGCCTGCTCTAACGGGGCGCTGATTCCAGGCAATTTATCCAAGGAAGAGGAGGAACTGTC
TTCCCAGATGTCCAGCTTTAACGAAGCCATGACTCAGATCAGGGAGCTGGAGGAGAAGGCTATGGAAGAG
CTCAAGGAGATCATACAGCAAGGACCAGACTGGCTTGAGCTCTCTGAGATGACCGAGCAGCCAGACTATG
ACCTGGAGACCTTTGTGAACAAAGCGGAATCTGCTCTGGCCCAGCAAGCCAAGCATTTCTCAGCCCTGCG
AGATGTCATCAAGGCCTTGCGCCTGGCCATGCAGCTGGAAGAGCAGGCTAGCAGACAAATAAGCAGCAAG
AAACGGCCCCAGTGACGACTGCAAATAAAAATCTGTTTGGTTTGACACCCAGCCTCTTCCCTGGCCCTCC
CCAGAGAACTTTGGGTACCTGGTGGGTCTAGGCAGGGTCTGAGCTGGGACAGGTTCTGGTAAATGCCAAG
TATGGGGGCATCTGGGCCCAGGGCAGCTGGGGAGGGGGTCAGAGTGACATGGGACACTCCTTTTCTGTTC
CTCAGTTGTCGCCCTCACGAGAGGAAGGAGCTCTTAGTTACCCTTTTGTGTTGCCCTTCTTTCCATCAAG
GGGAATGTTCTCAGCATAGAGCTTTCTCCGCAGCATCCTGCCTGCGTGGACTGGCTGCTAATGGAGAGCT
CCCTGGGGTTGTCCTGGCTCTGGGGAGAGAGACGGAGCCTTTAGTACAGCTATCTGCTGGCTCTAAACCT
TCTACGCCTTTGGGCCGAGCACTGAATGTCTTGTACTTTAAAAAAATGTTTCTGAGACCTCTTTCTACTT
TACTGTCTCCCTAGAGATCCTAGAGGATCCACCGGATCTAGATAACTGATCATAATCAGCCATACCACAT
TTGTAGAGGTTTTACTTGCTTTAAAAAACCTCCCACACCTCCCCCTGAACCTGAAACATAAAATGAATGC
AATTGTTGTTGTTAACTTGTTTATTGCAGCTTATAATGGTTACAAATAAAGCAATAGCATCACAAATTTC
ACAAATAAAGCATTTTTTTCACTGCATTCTAGTTGTGGTTTGTCCAAACTCATCAATGTATCTTAACGCG
TAAATTGTAAGCGTTAATATTTTGTTAAAATTCGCGTTAAATTTTTGTTAAATCAGCTCATTTTTTAACC
AATAGGCCGAAATCGGCAAAATCCCTTATAAATCAAAAGAATAGACCGAGATAGGGT
[37 nt withheld, positions 6708-6744]
AAAGAACGTGGACTCCAACGTCAAAGG
[49 nt withheld, positions 6772-6820]
T
[91 nt withheld, positions 6822-6912]
G
[124 nt withheld, positions 6914-7037]
CAGGTGGCACTTTTCGGGGAAATGTGCGCGGAACCCCTATTTGTTTATTTTTCTAAATACATTCAAATAT
GTATCCGCTCATGAGACAATAACCCTGATAAATGCTTCAATAATATTGAAAAAGGAAGAGTCCTGAGGCG
GAAAGAACCAGCTGTGGAATGTGTGTCAGTTAGGGTGTGGAAAGTCCCCAGGCTCCCCAGCAGGCAGAAG
TATGCAAAGCATGCATCTCAATTAGTCAGCAACCAGGTGTGGAAAGTCCCCAGGCTCCCCAGCAGGCAGA
AGTATGCAAAGCATGCATCTCAATTAGTCAGCAACCATAGTCCCGCCCCTAACTCCGCCCATCCCGCCCC
TAACTC
Features (pLannotate 1.2.2; 15 found; start..end, strand, type, name):
    169..963     +  CDS            NeoR/KanR: aminoglycoside phosphotransferase from Tn5; aph(3')-II (or nptII); confers resistance to neomycin, kanamycin, and G418 (Geneticin®)
    984..1136    +  CDS            ble (fragment): BLE_KLEPN - Experimental evidence at protein level: Swiss-Prot protein existence level 1. Binding protein with a strong affinity to the bleomycin family of antibiotics. Binds to CL990; an antimitotic-antibiotic compound. From Klebsiella pneumoniae.
   1195..1242    +  polyA_signal   HSV TK poly(A) signal: herpes simplex virus thymidine kinase polyadenylation signal (Cole and Stacy, 1985)
   1333..1349    -  polyA_signal   bGH poly(A) signal (fragment): bovine growth hormone polyadenylation signal
   1571..2159    +  rep_origin     ori: high-copy-number ColE1/pMB1/pBR322/pUC origin of replication
   2334..2637    +  enhancer       CMV enhancer: human cytomegalovirus immediate early enhancer
   2638..2841    +  promoter       CMV promoter: human cytomegalovirus (CMV) immediate early promoter
   2886..3602    +  CDS            EGFP: EGFP is a basic (constitutively fluorescent) green fluorescent protein published in 1996, derived from Aequorea victoria. It is reported to be a rapidly-maturing weak dimer with moderate acid sensitivity.
   3604..3633    +  misc_feature   MCS (fragment): multiple cloning site
   3648..5822    +  CDS            KIF2C: KIF2C_HUMAN - Also known as KNSL6. Experimental evidence at protein level: Swiss-Prot protein existence level 1. In complex with KIF18B, constitutes the major microtubule plus-end depolymerizing activity in mitotic cells (PubMed:21820309). Regulates the turnover of microtubules at the kinetochore and functions in chromosome segregation during mitosis (PubMed:19060894). Plays a role in chromosome congression and is required for the lateral to end- on conversion of the chromosome-microtubule attachment (PubMed:23891108). From Homo sapiens (Human).
   6347..6431    +  CDS            large T antigen (fragment): large T antigen from SV40 (simian virus 40)
   6454..6575    +  polyA_signal   SV40 poly(A) signal: SV40 polyadenylation signal
   6609..7037    -  rep_origin     f1 ori (sequence partly withheld): f1 bacteriophage origin of replication; arrow indicates direction of (+) strand synthesis
   7064..7168    +  promoter       AmpR promoter: bla
   7170..134     +  promoter       SV40 promoter (across the origin): SV40 enhancer and early promoter
