[The description below was written by a language model from this plasmid's Addgene catalogue record and pLannotate feature annotations shown in this document.]
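Description:
pEGFP-Kif2c is a mammalian expression plasmid built on the Clontech pEGFP-C1 backbone that produces human KIF2C (also called MCAK) fused at its N terminus to EGFP. In the 7.4 kb sequence, the human cytomegalovirus immediate-early enhancer and promoter drive the EGFP coding sequence, which is followed by a remnant of the multiple cloning site serving as a short linker and then by the KIF2C open reading frame. The transcript is terminated by the SV40 polyadenylation signal. Several hundred bases lie between the end of the KIF2C coding sequence and the SV40 elements and are unannotated; the record does not say what they contain, and the cloning method is listed as unknown.

The plasmid replicates at high copy in E. coli from a ColE1/pUC-type origin and also carries an f1 origin for single-stranded DNA production. A single Tn5 aminoglycoside phosphotransferase gene serves both hosts. The bacterial AmpR (bla) promoter drives it for kanamycin selection, and the SV40 enhancer/early promoter, with the HSV TK polyadenylation signal downstream, allows G418 selection in mammalian cells. The catalogue entry, however, names only eGFP as the selectable marker, which implies that expressing cells are identified by fluorescence. The short ble, bGH poly(A) and large T antigen matches are fragmentary annotations, not functional parts.

KIF2C is a kinesin that depolymerizes microtubules. It regulates microtubule turnover at kinetochores and supports accurate chromosome segregation in mitosis. The fusion allows KIF2C to be overexpressed and its localization followed by green fluorescence. The associated publication concerns cancer progression arising from chromosomal instability, which fits a use in manipulating chromosome segregation fidelity.
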