Addgene plasmid #208651: pEGFP-Kif2c
Purpose: Mammalian expression plasmid expressing eGFP-Kif2c driven by CMV promoter
Depositing lab: Samuel Bakhoum. Publication: Non-cell-autonomous cancer progression from chromosomal instability. Li J, Hubisz MJ, Earlie EM, Duran MA, Hong C, Varela AA, Lettera E, Deyell M, Tavora B, Havel JJ, Phyu SM, Amin AD, Budre K, Kamiya E, Cavallo JA, Garris C, Powell S, Reis-Filho JS, Wen H, Bettigole S, Khan AJ, Izar B, Parkes EE, Laughney AM, Bakhoum SF. Nature. 2023 Aug;620(7976):1080-1088. doi: 10.1038/s41586-023-06464-z. Epub 2023 Aug 23. PubMed 37612508.
Backbone
  Vector backbone: pEGFP-C1
  Backbone manufacturer: Clontech
  Vector type: Mammalian Expression
  Selectable markers: eGFP
Growth in bacteria
  Bacterial resistance: Kanamycin, 50 μg/mL
  Growth temperature: 30°C
  Growth strain: NEB Stable
  Copy number: High Copy
Gene/Insert
  Gene/Insert name: Kif2c (alt name: MCAK)
  Species: H. sapiens (human)
  GenBank ID: NM_006845.4
  Entrez Gene: KIF2C (a.k.a. CT139, KNSL6, MCAK)
  Tag / fusion protein: eGFP (N terminal on insert)
  Cloning method: Unknown
  Sequencing primers: 5′ EGFP-C
Resource information
  A portion of this plasmid was derived from a plasmid made by: Linda Wordeman
Terms and licenses: Academic/Nonprofit Terms; Industry Terms: Not Available to Industry
How to cite: pEGFP-Kif2c was a gift from Samuel Bakhoum (Addgene plasmid # 208651 ; http://n2t.net/addgene:208651 ; RRID:Addgene_208651)
